Addgene plasmid #135600: pSP64-EMTB-GFP-ePDZ
Purpose: Expression of EMTB-GFP-ePDZ mRNA for microinjection for use of optogenetics in S. purpuratus
Depositing lab: Mamiko Yajima. Depositing organization: Brown University. Publication: An optogenetic approach to control protein localization during embryogenesis of the sea urchin. Uchida A, Yajima M. Dev Biol. 2018 Sep 1;441(1):19-30. doi: 10.1016/j.ydbio.2018.06.015. Epub 2018 Jun 26. PubMed 29958898.
Backbone
  Vector backbone: pSP64
  Vector type: In vitro transcription (mRNA synthesis)
Growth in bacteria
  Bacterial resistance: Ampicillin, 100 μg/mL
  Growth temperature: 37°C
  Growth strain: DH5alpha
  Copy number: High Copy
Gene/Insert
  Gene/Insert name: EMTB-GFP-ePDZ
  Species: Synthetic; S. purpuratus
  Promoter: Unknown
  Tag / fusion protein: EGFP (C terminal on insert); ePDZ (C terminal on insert)
  Cloning method: Gibson Cloning
  Sequencing primers: 5′ Unknown
Terms and licenses: Academic/Nonprofit Terms; Industry Terms: Not Available to Industry
How to cite: pSP64-EMTB-GFP-ePDZ was a gift from Mamiko Yajima (Addgene plasmid # 135600 ; http://n2t.net/addgene:135600 ; RRID:Addgene_135600)
