[The description below was written by a language model from this plasmid's Addgene catalogue record and pLannotate feature annotations shown in this document.]
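Description:
pSP64-EMTB-GFP-ePDZ is an in vitro transcription plasmid built on the pSP64 backbone. It is used to make capped mRNA for microinjection into embryos of the sea urchin S. purpuratus rather than for direct expression from DNA. It is propagated in E. coli as a high-copy plasmid with a ColE1/pUC-type origin and is selected with ampicillin through the β-lactamase gene. The backbone also carries short remnants of rop, bom, the tetracycline resistance gene and lac regulatory sequences, which appear to be non-functional leftovers. The catalogue lists the promoter as unknown, but the annotated 5,594 nt sequence shows a bacteriophage SP6 promoter immediately upstream of the insert, consistent with pSP64. That sequence is labelled a partial NGS result. The depositor's 2,720 nt record covers only the insert region and its flanks.

The transcription unit is framed by the Xenopus β-globin 5' and 3' UTRs, which promote translation and stability of injected mRNA. Between them lies a single fusion. The first part is a fragment of human MAP7 (ensconsin), corresponding to the EMTB microtubule-binding domain, and it is followed by EGFP. The last part is ePDZ, annotated as an Erbin PDZ fragment joined to a fibronectin-type segment, as expected for this engineered affinity clamp. Downstream sequences matching an MCS fragment, a short capTEV fragment and an S-Tag are also detected, but the record does not say whether they are translated.

In optogenetic systems, ePDZ is the partner that binds a light-uncaged LOV-domain peptide. This fusion therefore provides a fluorescent, microtubule-associated component, presumably for light-controlled pairing with a LOV-tagged protein. The stated purpose is optogenetic control of protein localization during sea urchin embryogenesis.
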