Features (pLannotate 1.2.2; 11 found; start..end, strand, type, name):
      6..48      +  5'UTR          Xenopus globin 5'-UTR: translational enhancer from the 5'-UTR of the major beta-globin gene of Xenopus laevis
    100..897     +  CDS            MAP7 (fragment): MAP7_HUMAN - Experimental evidence at protein level: Swiss-Prot protein existence level 1. Microtubule-stabilizing protein that may play an important role during reorganization of microtubules during polarization and differentiation of epithelial cells. Associates with microtubules in a dynamic manner. May play a role in the formation of intercellular contacts. Colocalization with TRPV4 results in the redistribution of TRPV4 toward the membrane and may link cytoskeletal microfilaments. From Homo sapiens (Human).
    922..1638    +  CDS            EGFP: EGFP is a basic (constitutively fluorescent) green fluorescent protein published in 1996, derived from Aequorea victoria. It is reported to be a rapidly-maturing weak dimer with moderate acid sensitivity.
   1681..1923    +  CDS            ERBIN (fragment): ERBIN_HUMAN - Also known as ERBB2IP From Homo sapiens (Human).
   1984..2208    +  CDS            FINC_PLEWA (fragment): Experimental evidence at transcript level: Swiss-Prot protein existence level 2. Fibronectins bind cell surfaces and various compounds including collagen, fibrin, heparin, DNA, and actin. Fibronectins are involved in cell adhesion, cell motility, opsonization, wound healing, and maintenance of cell shape. May be involved in osteoblast compaction (By similarity). From Pleurodeles waltl (Iberian ribbed newt).
   2266..2301    +  misc_feature   MCS (fragment): multiple cloning site
   2316..2335    +  CDS            capTEV™ (fragment): composite tag for in vivo biotinylation, TEV protease cleavage, and 6xHis tagging
   2349..2393    +  CDS            S-Tag: affinity and epitope tag derived from pancreatic ribonuclease A
   2438..2563    +  3'UTR          Xenopus globin 3'-UTR: 3'-UTR of the major beta-globin gene of Xenopus laevis
   2591..2612    -  promoter       chicken β-actin promoter (fragment): contains a 21-bp deletion relative to the standard chicken β-actin promoter
   2686..2702    -  protein_bind   lac operator: The lac repressor binds to the lac operator to inhibit transcription in E. coli. This inhibition can be relieved by adding lactose or isopropyl-β-D-thiogalactopyranoside (IPTG). lac repressor encoded by lacI
>Addgene plasmid #135600 | pSP64-EMTB-GFP-ePDZ | depositor full sequence | sequence record 261755 | pSP64-EMTB-GFP-ePDZ sequence 2720 bps
GCTTGCTTGTTCTTTTTGCAGAAGCTCAGAATAAACGCTCAACTTTGGCAGATCTGAATGGAGCAGAAGC
TCATCTCAGAAGAAGACCTCGGCGCGCCAGTGCGAAGCGAAACAGCACCCGACAGCTACAAAGTGCAAGA
TAAGAAAAATGCCTCCAGCCGCCCTGCCTCTGCAATTTCAGGACAAAATAACAACCACTCAGGAAATAAA
CCAGACCCTCCGCCTGTGTTACGTGTTGATGACCGGCAGCGGCTGGCCCGGGAGCGACGTGAGGAACGGG
AGAAACAGCTAGCTGCAAGAGAAATAGTGTGGTTAGAAAGAGAAGAGCGAGCCAGGCAGCACTACGAGAA
GCACCTGGAAGAGCGGAAGAAGAGGTTGGAGGAGCAGAGGCAGAAGGAGGAGCGGAGGAGGGCTGCTGTG
GAGGAGAAGCGGAGGCAGAGACTTGAGGAGGACAAAGAACGCCACGAAGCTGTTGTACGGCGCACAATGG
AAAGGAGCCAGAAGCCAAAACAGAAGCATAACCGTTGGTCGTGGGGAGGCTCTCTCCATGGGAGCCCTAG
CATCCACAGTGCAGATCCAGACAGGCGGTCAGTTTCCACCATGAATCTTTCGAAATATGTTGATCCCGTC
ATTAGCAAGCGGCTCTCCTCTTCATCTGCAACTTTACTAAATTCTCCAGATAGAGCTCGCCGCCTGCAGC
TCAGCCCATGGGAGAGCAGCGTTGTTAACAGACTCCTGACGCCCACACATTCGTTCCTGGCCAGAAGTAA
AAGCACAGCTGCCTTGTCTGGAGAAGCAGCATCTTGCAGCCCCATCATCATGCCCTACAAAGCTGCACAC
TCTAGAAATTCGATGGATCGACCAAAACTCTTTGTAACACCACCTGAGGGCTCTTCGGACCCACCGGTCG
CCACCGGGCCCATGGTGAGCAAGGGCGAGGAGCTGTTCACCGGGGTGGTGCCCATCCTGGTCGAGCTGGA
CGGCGACGTAAACGGCCACAAGTTCAGCGTGTCCGGCGAGGGCGAGGGCGATGCCACCTACGGCAAGCTG
ACCCTGAAGTTCATCTGCACCACCGGCAAGCTGCCCGTGCCCTGGCCCACCCTCGTGACCACCCTGACCT
ACGGCGTGCAGTGCTTCAGCCGCTACCCCGACCACATGAAGCAGCACGACTTCTTCAAGTCCGCCATGCC
CGAAGGCTACGTCCAGGAGCGCACCATCTTCTTCAAGGACGACGGCAACTACAAGACCCGCGCCGAGGTG
AAGTTCGAGGGCGACACCCTGGTGAACCGCATCGAGCTGAAGGGCATCGACTTCAAGGAGGACGGCAACA
TCCTGGGGCACAAGCTGGAGTACAACTACAACAGCCACAACGTCTATATCATGGCCGACAAGCAGAAGAA
CGGCATCAAGGTGAACTTCAAGATCCGCCACAACATCGAGGACGGCAGCGTGCAGCTCGCCGACCACTAC
CAGCAGAACACCCCCATCGGCGACGGCCCCGTGCTGCTGCCCGACAACCACTACCTGAGCACCCAGTCCG
CCCTGAGCAAAGACCCCAACGAGAAGCGCGATCACATGGTCCTGCTGGAGTTCGTGACCGCCGCCGGGAT
CACTCTCGGCATGGACGAGCTATACAAGTCCGGAGGGGATCGGTGGAGCTCCACCGGTGGCGGCCGCATG
CCAGAACTTGGATTTAGCATATCAGGTGGTGTCGGGGGTAGAGGAAACCCATTCAGACCTGATGATGATG
GTATATTTGTAACAAGGGTACAACCTGAAGGACCAGCATCAAAATTACTGCAGCCAGGTGATAAAATTAT
TCAGGCTAATGGCTACAGTTTTATAAATATTGAACATGGACAAGCAGTGTCCTTGCTAAAAACTTTCCAG
AATACAGTTGAACTCATCATTGTACGAGAAGTTGGTAACGGTGCAAAACAAGAGATTCGAGTGAGGGTTG
AAAAAGACGGTGGTTCTGGAGGCGTTTCTTCTGTTCCGACCAATCTGGAAGTTGTTGCTGCGACCCCGAC
TAGCCTGCTGATCAGCTGGGATGCGTATAGGGAGCTTCCGGTTAGTTATTACCGTATCACGTACGGTGAA
ACCGGTGGTAACTCCCCGGTTCAGGAATTCACTGTACCTGGTTCCAAGTCTACTGCTACCATCAGCGGCC
TGAAACCGGGTGTCGACTATACCATCACTGTATACGCACATTACAACTACCATTACTACTCTAGCCCAAT
CTCGATTAACTACCGTACCTCTAGACTCGAGCTCAAGCTTCGAATTCTGCAGTCGACGGTAGCGGCCGCT
CTAGAGAGAATCTTTATTTTCAGGGCGCCGCCAAATTCAAAGAAACCGCTGCTGCTAAATTCGAACGCCA
GCACATGGACAGCGGAGGTGGAGGTACTAGTGACTGACTAGGATCTGGTTACCACTAAACCAGCCTCAAG
AACACCCGAATGGAGTCTCTAAGCTACATAATACCAACTTACACTTTACAAAATGTTGTCCCCCAAAATG
TAGCCATTCGTATCTGCTCCTAATAAAAAGAAAGTTTCTTCACATTCTAAAAAAAAAAAAAAAAAAAAAA
CCCCCCCCCCCCCCCCCCCCCCTGCAGGTCGACTCTAGAGGATCCCCGGGCGAGCTCGAATTCGTAATCA
TGTCATAGCTGTTTCCTGTGTGAAATTGTTATCCGCTCACAATTCCACACAACATACGAG
