Features (pLannotate 1.2.2; 20 found; start..end, strand, type, name):
      1..105     -  promoter       AmpR promoter: bla
    200..235     +  CDS            rop (fragment): Rop protein, which maintains plasmids at low copy number; rop
    337..385     +  misc_feature   bom (fragment): basis of mobility region from pBR322
    386..665     -  CDS            TcR (fragment): tetracycline efflux protein; tet; confers resistance to tetracycline
    893..911     +  promoter       SP6 promoter: promoter for bacteriophage SP6 RNA polymerase
    923..965     +  5'UTR          Xenopus globin 5'-UTR: translational enhancer from the 5'-UTR of the major beta-globin gene of Xenopus laevis
   1017..1814    +  CDS            MAP7 (fragment): MAP7_HUMAN - Experimental evidence at protein level: Swiss-Prot protein existence level 1. Microtubule-stabilizing protein that may play an important role during reorganization of microtubules during polarization and differentiation of epithelial cells. Associates with microtubules in a dynamic manner. May play a role in the formation of intercellular contacts. Colocalization with TRPV4 results in the redistribution of TRPV4 toward the membrane and may link cytoskeletal microfilaments. From Homo sapiens (Human).
   1839..2554    +  CDS            EGFP (fragment): the original enhanced GFP (Yang et al., 1996) mammalian codon-optimized
   2596..2838    +  CDS            ERBIN (fragment): ERBIN_HUMAN - Also known as ERBB2IP From Homo sapiens (Human).
   2899..3123    +  CDS            FINC_PLEWA (fragment): Experimental evidence at transcript level: Swiss-Prot protein existence level 2. Fibronectins bind cell surfaces and various compounds including collagen, fibrin, heparin, DNA, and actin. Fibronectins are involved in cell adhesion, cell motility, opsonization, wound healing, and maintenance of cell shape. May be involved in osteoblast compaction (By similarity). From Pleurodeles waltl (Iberian ribbed newt).
   3181..3216    +  misc_feature   MCS (fragment): multiple cloning site
   3231..3250    +  CDS            capTEV™ (fragment): composite tag for in vivo biotinylation, TEV protease cleavage, and 6xHis tagging
   3264..3308    +  CDS            S-Tag: affinity and epitope tag derived from pancreatic ribonuclease A
   3353..3478    +  3'UTR          Xenopus globin 3'-UTR: 3'-UTR of the major beta-globin gene of Xenopus laevis
   3597..3613    -  protein_bind   lac operator: The lac repressor binds to the lac operator to inhibit transcription in E. coli. This inhibition can be relieved by adding lactose or isopropyl-β-D-thiogalactopyranoside (IPTG). lac repressor encoded by lacI
   3621..3651    -  promoter       lac promoter: promoter for the E. coli lac operon
   3666..3687    -  protein_bind   CAP binding site: CAP binding activates transcription in the presence of cAMP. E. coli catabolite activator protein
   3700..3792    -  CDS            lacI (fragment): lac repressor; lacI; The lac repressor binds to the lac operator to inhibit transcription in E. coli. This inhibition can be relieved by adding lactose or isopropyl-β-D-thiogalactopyranoside (IPTG).
   3975..4563    -  rep_origin     ori: high-copy-number ColE1/pMB1/pBR322/pUC origin of replication
   4734..5594    -  CDS            AmpR: β-lactamase; bla; confers resistance to ampicillin, carbenicillin, and related antibiotics
>Addgene plasmid #135600 | pSP64-EMTB-GFP-ePDZ | addgene full sequence | sequence record 269568 | Addgene Partial NGS Result
ACTCTTCCTTTTTCAATATTATTGAAGCATTTATCAGGGTTATTGTCTCATGAGCGGATACATATTTGAA
TGTATTTAGAAAAATAAACAAATAGGGGTTCCGCGCACATTTCCCCGAAAAGTGCCACCTGACGTCTAAG
AAACCATTATTATCATGACATTAACCTATAAAAATAGGCGTATCACGAGGCCCTTTCGTCTCGCGCGTTT
CGGTGATGACGGTGAAAACCTCTGACACATGCAGCTCCCGGAGACGGTCACAGCTTGTCTGTAAGCGGAT
GCCGGGAGCAGACAAGCCCGTCAGGGCGCGTCAGCGGGTGTTGGCGGGTGTCGGGGCTGGCTTAACTATG
CGGCATCAGAGCAGATTGTACTGAGAGTGCACCATTCGACGCTCTCCCTTATGCGACTCCTGCATTAGGA
AGCAGCCCAGTAGTAGGTTGAGGCCGTTGAGCACCGCCGCCGCAAGGAATGGTGCATGCAAGGAGATGGC
GCCCAACAGTCCCCCGGCCACGGGGCCTGCCACCATACCCACGCCGAAACAAGCGCTCATGAGCCCGAAG
TGGCGAGCCCGATCTTCCCCATCGGTGATGTCGGCGATATAGGCGCCAGCAACCGCACCTGTGGCGCCGG
TGATGCCGGCCACGATGCGTCCGGCGTAGAGGATCTGGCTAGCGATGACCCTGCTGATTGGTTCGCTGAC
CATTTCCGGGTGCGGGACGGCGTTACCAGAAACTCAGAAGGTTCGTCCAACCAAACCGACTCTGACGGCA
GTTTACGAGAGAGATGATAGGGTCTGCTTCAGTAAGCCAGATGCTACACAATTAGGCTTGTACATATTGT
CGTTAGAACGCGGCTACAATTAATACATAACCTTATGTATCATACACATACGATTTAGGTGACACTATAG
AATACAAGCTTGCTTGTTCTTTTTGCAGAAGCTCAGAATAAACGCTCAACTTTGGCAGATCTGAATGGAG
CAGAAGCTCATCTCAGAAGAAGACCTCGGCGCGCCAGTGCGAAGCGAAACAGCACCCGACAGCTACAAAG
TGCAAGATAAGAAAAATGCCTCCAGCCGCCCTGCCTCTGCAATTTCAGGACAAAATAACAACCACTCAGG
AAATAAACCAGACCCTCCGCCTGTGTTACGTGTTGATGACCGGCAGCGGCTGGCCCGGGAGCGACGTGAG
GAACGGGAGAAACAGCTAGCTGCAAGAGAAATAGTGTGGTTAGAAAGAGAAGAGCGAGCCAGGCAGCACT
ACGAGAAGCACCTGGAAGAGCGGAAGAAGAGGTTGGAGGAGCAGAGGCAGAAGGAGGAGCGGAGGAGGGC
TGCTGTGGAGGAGAAGCGGAGGCAGAGACTTGAGGAGGACAAAGAACGCCACGAAGCTGTTGTACGGCGC
ACAATGGAAAGGAGCCAGAAGCCAAAACAGAAGCATAACCGTTGGTCGTGGGGAGGCTCTCTCCATGGGA
GCCCTAGCATCCACAGTGCAGATCCAGACAGGCGGTCAGTTTCCACCATGAATCTTTCGAAATATGTTGA
TCCCGTCATTAGCAAGCGGCTCTCCTCTTCATCTGCAACTTTACTAAATTCTCCAGATAGAGCTCGCCGC
CTGCAGCTCAGCCCATGGGAGAGCAGCGTTGTTAACAGACTCCTGACGCCCACACATTCGTTCCTGGCCA
GAAGTAAAAGCACAGCTGCCTTGTCTGGAGAAGCAGCATCTTGCAGCCCCATCATCATGCCCTACAAAGC
TGCACACTCTAGAAATTCGATGGATCGACCAAAACTCTTTGTAACACCACCTGAGGGCTCTTCGGACCCA
CCGGTCGCCACCGGGCCCGGTGAGCAAGGGCGAGGAGCTGTTCACCGGGGTGGTGCCCATCCTGGTCGAG
CTGGACGGCGACGTAAACGGCCACAAGTTCAGCGTGTCCGGCGAGGGCGAGGGCGATGCCACCTACGGCA
AGCTGACCCTGAAGTTCATCTGCACCACCGGCAAGCTGCCCGTGCCCTGGCCCACCCTCGTGACCACCCT
GACCTACGGCGTGCAGTGCTTCAGCCGCTACCCCGACCACATGAAGCAGCACGACTTCTTCAAGTCCGCC
ATGCCCGAAGGCTACGTCCAGGAGCGCACCATCTTCTTCAAGGACGACGGCAACTACAAGACCCGCGCCG
AGGTGAAGTTCGAGGGCGACACCCTGGTGAACCGCATCGAGCTGAAGGGCATCGACTTCAAGGAGGACGG
CAACATCCTGGGGCACAAGCTGGAGTACAACTACAACAGCCACAACGTCTATATCATGGCCGACAAGCAG
AAGAACGGCATCAAGGTGAACTTCAAGATCCGCCACAACATCGAGGACGGCAGCGTGCAGCTCGCCGACC
ACTACCAGCAGAACACCCCCATCGGCGACGGCCCCGTGCTGCTGCCCGACAACCACTACCTGAGCACCCA
GTCCGCCCTGAGCAAAGACCCCAACGAGAAGCGCGATCACATGGTCCTGCTGGAGTTCGTGACCGCCGCC
GGGATCACTCTCGGCATGGACGAGCTATACAAGTCCGGAGGGGATCGGTGGAGCTCCACCGGTGGCGGCC
GCATGCCAGAACTTGGATTTAGCATATCAGGTGGTGTCGGGGGTAGAGGAAACCCATTCAGACCTGATGA
TGATGGTATATTTGTAACAAGGGTACAACCTGAAGGACCAGCATCAAAATTACTGCAGCCAGGTGATAAA
ATTATTCAGGCTAATGGCTACAGTTTTATAAATATTGAACATGGACAAGCAGTGTCCTTGCTAAAAACTT
TCCAGAATACAGTTGAACTCATCATTGTACGAGAAGTTGGTAACGGTGCAAAACAAGAGATTCGAGTGAG
GGTTGAAAAAGACGGTGGTTCTGGAGGCGTTTCTTCTGTTCCGACCAATCTGGAAGTTGTTGCTGCGACC
CCGACTAGCCTGCTGATCAGCTGGGATGCGTATAGGGAGCTTCCGGTTAGTTATTACCGTATCACGTACG
GTGAAACCGGTGGTAACTCCCCGGTTCAGGAATTCACTGTACCTGGTTCCAAGTCTACTGCTACCATCAG
CGGCCTGAAACCGGGTGTCGACTATACCATCACTGTATACGCACATTACAACTACCATTACTACTCTAGC
CCAATCTCGATTAACTACCGTACCTCTAGACTCGAGCTCAAGCTTCGAATTCTGCAGTCGACGGTAGCGG
CCGCTCTAGAGAGAATCTTTATTTTCAGGGCGCCGCCAAATTCAAAGAAACCGCTGCTGCTAAATTCGAA
CGCCAGCACATGGACAGCGGAGGTGGAGGTACTAGTGACTGACTAGGATCTGGTTACCACTAAACCAGCC
TCAAGAACACCCGAATGGAGTCTCTAAGCTACATAATACCAACTTACACTTTACAAAATGTTGTCCCCCA
AAATGTAGCCATTCGTATCTGCTCCWAAWAAAAARAAARTTTCTTCACAAAAAAAAAAAAAAAAAAAAAA
AAAAAAMCCCCCCCCCCCCCCCCTGCAGGTCGACTCTAGAGGATCCCCGGGCGAGCTCGAATTCGTAATC
ATGTCATAGCTGTTTCCTGTGTGAAATTGTTATCCGCTCACAATTCCACACAACATACGAGCCGGAAGCA
TAAAGTGTAAAGCCTGGGGTGCCTAATGAGTGAGCTAACTCACATTAATTGCGTTGCGCTCACTGCCCGC
TTTCCAGTCGGGAAACCTGTCGTGCCAGCTGCATTAATGAATCGGCCAACGCGCGGGGAGAGGCGGTTTG
CGTATTGGGCGCTCTTCCGCTTCCTCGCTCACTGACTCGCTGCGCTCGGTCGTTCGGCTGCGGCGAGCGG
TATCAGCTCACTCAAAGGCGGTAATACGGTTATCCACAGAATCAGGGGATAACGCAGGAAAGAACATGTG
AGCAAAAGGCCAGCAAAAGGCCAGGAACCGTAAAAAGGCCGCGTTGCTGGCGTTTTTCCATAGGCTCCGC
CCCCCTGACGAGCATCACAAAAATCGACGCTCAAGTCAGAGGTGGCGAAACCCGACAGGACTATAAAGAT
ACCAGGCGTTTCCCCCTGGAAGCTCCCTCGTGCGCTCTCCTGTTCCGACCCTGCCGCTTACCGGATACCT
GTCCGCCTTTCTCCCTTCGGGAAGCGTGGCGCTTTCTCATAGCTCACGCTGTAGGTATCTCAGTTCGGTG
TAGGTCGTTCGCTCCAAGCTGGGCTGTGTGCACGAACCCCCCGTTCAGCCCGACCGCTGCGCCTTATCCG
GTAACTATCGTCTTGAGTCCAACCCGGTAAGACACGACTTATCGCCACTGGCAGCAGCCACTGGTAACAG
GATTAGCAGAGCGAGGTATGTAGGCGGTGCTACAGAGTTCTTGAAGTGGTGGCCTAACTACGGCTACACT
AGAAGAACAGTATTTGGTATCTGCGCTCTGCTGAAGCCAGTTACCTTCGGAAAAAGAGTTGGTAGCTCTT
GATCCGGCAAACAAACCACCGCTGGTAGCGGTGGTTTTTTTGTTTGCAAGCAGCAGATTACGCGCAGAAA
AAAAGGATCTCAAGAAGATCCTTTGATCTTTTCTACGGGGTCTGACGCTCAGTGGAACGAAAACTCACGT
TAAGGGATTTTGGTCATGAGATTATCAAAAAGGATCTTCACCTAGATCCTTTTAAATTAAAAATGAAGTT
TTAAATCAATCTAAAGTATATATGAGTAAACTTGGTCTGACAGTTACCAATGCTTAATCAGTGAGGCACC
TATCTCAGCGATCTGTCTATTTCGTTCATCCATAGTTGCCTGACTCCCCGTCGTGTAGATAACTACGATA
CGGGAGGGCTTACCATCTGGCCCCAGTGCTGCAATGATACCGCGAGACCCACGCTCACCGGCTCCAGATT
TATCAGCAATAAACCAGCCAGCCGGAAGGGCCGAGCGCAGAAGTGGTCCTGCAACTTTATCCGCCTCCAT
CCAGTCTATTAATTGTTGCCGGGAAGCTAGAGTAAGTAGTTCGCCAGTTAATAGTTTGCGCAACGTTGTT
GCCATTGCTACAGGCATCGTGGTGTCACGCTCGTCGTTTGGTATGGCTTCATTCAGCTCCGGTTCCCAAC
GATCAAGGCGAGTTACATGATCCCCCATGTTGTGCAAAAAAGCGGTTAGCTCCTTCGGTCCTCCGATCGT
TGTCAGAAGTAAGTTGGCCGCAGTGTTATCACTCATGGTTATGGCAGCACTGCATAATTCTCTTACTGTC
ATGCCATCCGTAAGATGCTTTTCTGTGACTGGTGAGTACTCAACCAAGTCATTCTGAGAATAGTGTATGC
GGCGACCGAGTTGCTCTTGCCCGGCGTCAATACGGGATAATACCGCGCCACATAGCAGAACTTTAAAAGT
GCTCATCATTGGAAAACGTTCTTCGGGGCGAAAACTCTCAAGGATCTTACCGCTGTTGAGATCCAGTTCG
ATGTAACCCACTCGTGCACCCAACTGATCTTCAGCATCTTTTACTTTCACCAGCGTTTCTGGGTGAGCAA
AAACAGGAAGGCAAAATGCCGCAAAAAAGGGAATAAGGGCGACACGGAAATGTTGAATACTCAT
